>Addgene plasmid #212634 | pLV_CAG_Gag | addgene full sequence | sequence record 420227 | Addgene NGS Result
GAGTCCAACCCGGTAAGACACGACTTATCGCCACTGGCAGCAGCCACTGGTAACAGGATTAGCAGAGCGA
GGTATGTAGGCGGTGCTACAGAGTTCTTGAAGTGGTGGCCTAACTACGGCTACACTAGAAGAACAGTATT
TGGTATCTGCGCTCTGCTGAAGCCAGTTACCTTCGGAAAAAGAGTTGGTAGCTCTTGATCCGGCAAACAA
ACCACCGCTGGTAGCGGTGGTTTTTTTGTTTGCAAGCAGCAGATTACGCGCAGAAAAAAAGGATCTCAAG
AAGATCCTTTGATCTTTTCTACGGGGTCTGACGCTCAGTGGAACGAAAACTCACGTTAAGGGATTTTGGT
CATGAGATTATCAAAAAGGATCTTCACCTAGATCCTTTTAAATTAAAAATGAAGTTTTAAATCAATCTAA
AGTATATATGAGTAAACTTGGTCTGACAGTTACCAATGCTTAATCAGTGAGGCACCTATCTCAGCGATCT
GTCTATTTCGTTCATCCATAGTTGCCTGACTCCCCGTCGTGTAGATAACTACGATACGGGAGGGCTTACC
ATCTGGCCCCAGTGCTGCAATGATACCGCGAGACCCACGCTCACCGGCTCCAGATTTATCAGCAATAAAC
CAGCCAGCCGGAAGGGCCGAGCGCAGAAGTGGTCCTGCAACTTTATCCGCCTCCATCCAGTCTATTAATT
GTTGCCGGGAAGCTAGAGTAAGTAGTTCGCCAGTTAATAGTTTGCGCAACGTTGTTGCCATTGCTACAGG
CATCGTGGTGTCACGCTCGTCGTTTGGTATGGCTTCATTCAGCTCCGGTTCCCAACGATCAAGGCGAGTT
ACATGATCCCCCATGTTGTGCAAAAAAGCGGTTAGCTCCTTCGGTCCTCCGATCGTTGTCAGAAGTAAGT
TGGCCGCAGTGTTATCACTCATGGTTATGGCAGCACTGCATAATTCTCTTACTGTCATGCCATCCGTAAG
ATGCTTTTCTGTGACTGGTGAGTACTCAACCAAGTCATTCTGAGAATAGTGTATGCGGCGACCGAGTTGC
TCTTGCCCGGCGTCAATACGGGATAATACCGCGCCACATAGCAGAACTTTAAAAGTGCTCATCATTGGAA
AACGTTCTTCGGGGCGAAAACTCTCAAGGATCTTACCGCTGTTGAGATCCAGTTCGATGTAACCCACTCG
TGCACCCAACTGATCTTCAGCATCTTTTACTTTCACCAGCGTTTCTGGGTGAGCAAAAACAGGAAGGCAA
AATGCCGCAAAAAAGGGAATAAGGGCGACACGGAAATGTTGAATACTCATACTCTTCCTTTTTCAATATT
ATTGAAGCATTTATCAGGGTTATTGTCTCATGAGCGGATACATATTTGAATGTATTTAGAAAAATAAACA
AATAGGGGTTCCGCGCACATTTCCCCGAAAAGTGCCACCTGACGTCGACGGATCGGGAGATCTCCCGATC
CCCTATGGTGCACTCTCAGTACAATCTGCTCTGATGCCGCATAGTTAAGCCAGTATCTGCTCCCTGCTTG
TGTGTTGGAGGTCGCTGAGTAGTGCGCGAGCAAAATTTAAGCTACAACAAGGCAAGGCTTGACCGACAAT
TGCATGAAGAATCTGCTTAGGGTTAGGCGTTTTGCGCTGCTTCGCGATGTACGGGCCAGATATACGCGTT
GACATTGATTATTGACTAGTTATTAATAGTAATCAATTACGGGGTCATTAGTTCATAGCCCATATATGGA
GTTCCGCGTTACATAACTTACGGTAAATGGCCCGCCTGGCTGACCGCCCAACGACCCCCGCCCATTGACG
TCAATAATGACGTATGTTCCCATAGTAACGCCAATAGGGACTTTCCATTGACGTCAATGGGTGGAGTATT
TACGGTAAACTGCCCACTTGGCAGTACATCAAGTGTATCATATGCCAAGTACGCCCCCTATTGACGTCAA
TGACGGTAAATGGCCCGCCTGGCATTATGCCCAGTACATGACCTTATGGGACTTTCCTACTTGGCAGTAC
ATCTACGTATTAGTCATCGCTATTACCATGGTGATGCGGTTTTGGCAGTACATCAATGGGCGTGGATAGC
GGTTTGACTCACGGGGATTTCCAAGTCTCCACCCCATTGACGTCAATGGGAGTTTGTTTTGGCACCAAAA
TCAACGGGACTTTCCAAAATGTCGTAACAACTCCGCCCCATTGACGCAAATGGGCGGTAGGCGTGTACGG
TGGGAGGTCTATATAAGCAGCGCGTTTTGCCTGTACTGGGTCTCTCTGGTTAGACCAGATCTGAGCCTGG
GAGCTCTCTGGCTAACTAGGGAACCCACTGCTTAAGCCTCAATAAAGCTTGCCTTGAGTGCTTCAAGTAG
TGTGTGCCCGTCTGTTGTGTGACTCTGGTAACTAGAGATCCCTCAGACCCTTTTAGTCAGTGTGGAAAAT
CTCTAGCAGTGGCGCCCGAACAGGGACTTGAAAGCGAAAGGGAAACCAGAGGAGCTCTCTCGACGCAGGA
CTCGGCTTGCTGAAGCGCGCACGGCAAGAGGCGAGGGGCGGCGACTGGTGAGTACGCCAAAAATTTTGAC
TAGCGGAGGCTAGAAGGAGAGAGATGGGTGCGAGAGCGTCAGTATTAAGCGGGGGAGAATTAGATCGCGA
TGGGAAAAAATTCGGTTAAGGCCAGGGGGAAAGAAAAAATATAAATTAAAACATATAGTATGGGCAAGCA
GGGAGCTAGAACGATTCGCAGTTAATCCTGGCCTGTTAGAAACATCAGAAGGCTGTAGACAAATACTGGG
ACAGCTACAACCATCCCTTCAGACAGGATCAGAAGAACTTAGATCATTATATAATACAGTAGCAACCCTC
TATTGTGTGCATCAAAGGATAGAGATAAAAGACACCAAGGAAGCTTTAGACAAGATAGAGGAAGAGCAAA
ACAAAAGTAAGACCACCGCACAGCAAGCGGCCGCTGATCTTCAGACCTGGAGGAGGAGATATGAGGGACA
ATTGGAGAAGTGAATTATATAAATATAAAGTAGTAAAAATTGAACCATTAGGAGTAGCACCCACCAAGGC
AAAGAGAAGAGTGGTGCAGAGAGAAAAAAGAGCAGTGGGAATAGGAGCTTTGTTCCTTGGGTTCTTGGGA
GCAGCAGGAAGCACTATGGGCGCAGCGTCAATGACGCTGACGGTACAGGCCAGACAATTATTGTCTGGTA
TAGTGCAGCAGCAGAACAATTTGCTGAGGGCTATTGAGGCGCAACAGCATCTGTTGCAACTCACAGTCTG
GGGCATCAAGCAGCTCCAGGCAAGAATCCTGGCTGTGGAAAGATACCTAAAGGATCAACAGCTCCTGGGG
ATTTGGGGTTGCTCTGGAAAACTCATTTGCACCACTGCTGTGCCTTGGAATGCTAGTTGGAGTAATAAAT
CTCTGGAACAGATTTGGAATCACACGACCTGGATGGAGTGGGACAGAGAAATTAACAATTACACAAGCTT
AATACACTCCTTAATTGAAGAATCGCAAAACCAGCAAGAAAAGAATGAACAAGAATTATTGGAATTAGAT
AAATGGGCAAGTTTGTGGAATTGGTTTAACATAACAAATTGGCTGTGGTATATAAAATTATTCATAATGA
TAGTAGGAGGCTTGGTAGGTTTAAGAATAGTTTTTGCTGTACTTTCTATAGTGAATAGAGTTAGGCAGGG
ATATTCACCATTATCGTTTCAGACCCACCTCCCAACCCCGAGGGGACCCGACAGGCCCGAAGGAATAGAA
GAAGAAGGTGGAGAGAGAGACAGAGACAGATCCATTCGATTAGTGAACGGATCGGCACTGCGTGCGCCAA
TTCTGCAGACAAATGGCAGTATTCATCCACAATTTTAAAAGAAAAGGGGGGATTGGGGGGTACAGTGCAG
GGGAAAGAATAGTAGACATAATAGCAACAGACATACAAACTAAAGAATTACAAAAACAAATTACAAAAAT
TCAAAATTTTCGGGTTTATTACAGGGACAGCAGAGATCCAGTTTACATTGATTATTGACTAGTTATTAAT
AGTAATCAATTACGGGGTCATTAGTTCATAGCCCATATATGGAGTTCCGCGTTACATAACTTACGGTAAA
TGGCCCGCCTGGCTGACCGCCCAACGACCCCCGCCCATTGACGTCAATAATGACGTATGTTCCCATAGTA
ACGCCAATAGGGACTTTCCATTGACGTCAATGGGTGGAGTATTTACGGTAAACTGCCCACTTGGCAGTAC
ATCAAGTGTATCATATGCCAAGTACGCCCCCTATTGACGTCAATGACGGTAAATGGCCCGCCTGGCATTA
TGCCCAGTACATGACCTTATGGGACTTTCCTACTTGGCAGTACATCTACGTATTAGTCATCGCTATTACC
ATGGTGATGCGGTTTTGGCAGTACATCAATGGGCGTGGATAGCGGTTTGACTCACGGGGATTTCCAAGTC
TCCACCCCATTGACGTCAATGGGAGTTTGTTTTGGCACCAAAATCAACGGGACTTTCCAAAATGTCGTAA
CAACTCCGCCCCATTGACGCAAATGGGCGGTAGGCGTGTACGGTGGGAGGTCTATATAAGCAGAGCTCGT
TTAGTGAACCGTCAGATCGCCTGGAGACGCCATCCACGCTGTTTTGACCTCCATAGAAGACACCGGGACC
GATCCAGCCTCCCCTCGAAGCTTACATGTGGTACCGAGCTCGGATCCTGAGAACTTCAGGGTGAGTCTAT
GGGACCCTTGATGTTTTCTTTCCCCTTCTTTTCTATGGTTAAGTTCATGTCATAGGAAGGGGAGAAGTAA
CAGGGTACACATATTGACCAAATCAGGGTAATTTTGCATTTGTAATTTTAAAAAATGCTTTCTTCTTTTA
ATATACTTTTTTGTTTATCTTATTTCTAATACTTTCCCTAATCTCTTTCTTTCAGGGCAATAATGATACA
ATGTATCATGCCTCTTTGCACCATTCTAAAGAATAACAGTGATAATTTCTGGGTTAAGGCAATAGCAATA
TTTCTGCATATAAATATTTCTGCATATAAATTGTAACTGATGTAAGAGGTTTCATATTGCTAATAGCAGC
TACAATCCAGCTACCATTCTGCTTTTATTTTATGGTTGGGATAAGGCTGGATTATTCTGAGTCCAAGCTA
GGCCCTTTTGCTAATCATGTTCATACCTCTTATCTTCCTCCCACAGCTCCTGGGCAACGTGCTGGTCTGT
GTGCTGGCCCATCACTTTGGCAAAGAATTCGCCACCATGGGCCAGACTGTTACCACTCCCTTAAGTTTGA
CCTTAGGTCACTGGAAAGATGTCGAGCGGATCGCTCACAACCAGTCGGTAGATGTCAAGAAGAGACGTTG
GGTTACCTTCTGCTCTGCAGAATGGCCAACCTTTAACGTCGGATGGCCGCGAGACGGCACCTTTAACCGA
GACCTCATCACCCAGGTTAAGATCAAGGTCTTTTCACCTGGCCCGCATGGACACCCAGACCAGGTCCCCT
ACATCGTGACCTGGGAAGCCTTGGCTTTTGACCCCCCTCCCTGGGTCAAGCCCTTTGTACACCCTAAGCC
TCCGCCTCCTCTTCCTCCATCCGCCCCGTCTCTCCCCCTTGAACCTCCTCGTTCGACCCCGCCTCGATCC
TCCCTTTATCCAGCCCTCACTCCTTCTCTAGGCGCCAAACCTAAACCTCAAGTTCTTTCTGACAGTGGGG
GGCCGCTCATCGACCTACTTACAGAAGACCCCCCGCCTTATAGGGACCCAAGACCACCCCCTTCCGACAG
GGACGGAAATGGTGGAGAAGCGACCCCTGCGGGAGAGGCACCGGACCCCTCCCCAATGGCATCTCGCCTA
CGTGGGAGACGGGAGCCCCCTGTGGCCGACTCCACTACCTCGCAGGCATTCCCCCTCCGCGCAGGAGGAA
ACGGACAGCTTCAATACTGGCCGTTCTCCTCTTCTGACCTTTACAACTGGAAAAATAATAACCCTTCTTT
TTCTGAAGATCCAGGTAAACTGACAGCTCTGATCGAGTCTGTCCTCATCACCCATCAGCCCACCTGGGAC
GACTGTCAGCAGCTGTTGGGGACTCTGCTGACCGGAGAAGAAAAACAACGGGTGCTCTTAGAGGCTAGAA
AGGCGGTGCGGGGCGATGATGGGCGCCCCACTCAACTGCCCAATGAAGTCGATGCCGCTTTTCCCCTCGA
GCGCCCAGACTGGGATTACACCACCCAGGCAGGTAGGAACCACCTAGTCCACTATCGCCAGTTGCTCCTA
GCGGGTCTCCAAAACGCGGGCAGAAGCCCCACCAATTTGGCCAAGGTAAAAGGAATAACACAAGGGCCCA
ATGAGTCTCCCTCGGCCTTCCTAGAGAGACTTAAGGAAGCCTATCGCAGGTACACTCCTTATGACCCTGA
GGACCCAGGGCAAGAAACTAATGTGTCTATGTCTTTCATTTGGCAGTCTGCCCCAGACATTGGGAGAAAG
TTAGAGAGGTTAGAAGATTTAAAAAACAAGACGCTTGGAGATTTGGTTAGAGAGGCAGAAAAGATCTTTA
ATAAACGAGAAACCCCGGAAGAAAGAGAGGAACGTATCAGGAGAGAAACAGAGGAAAAAGAAGAACGCCG
TAGGACAGAGGATGAGCAGAAAGAGAAAGAAAGAGATCGTAGGAGACATAGAGAGATGAGCAAGCTATTG
GCCACTGTCGTTAGTGGACAGAAACAGGATAGACAGGGAGGAGAACGAAGGAGGTCCCAACTCGATCGCG
ACCAGTGTGCCTACTGCAAAGAAAAGGGGCACTGGGCTAAAGATTGTCCCAAGAAACCACGAGGACCTCG
GGGACCAAGACCGCAGGGATCCGGCGCAACAAACTTCTCTCTGCTGAAACAAGCCGGAGATGTCGAAGAG
AATCCTGGACCGATGGAGAGCGACGAGAGCGGCCTGCCCGCCATGAAGATCGAGTGCCGCATCACCGGCA
CCCTGAACGGCGTGGAGTTCGAGCTGGTGGGCGGCGGAGAGGGCACCCCCGAGCAGGGCCGCATGACCAA
CAAGATGAAGAGCACCAAAGGCGCCCTGACCTTCAGCCCCTACCTGCTGAGCCACGTGATGGGCTACGGC
TTCTACCACTTCGGCACCTACCCCAGCGGCTACGAGAACCCCTTCCTGCACGCCATCAACAACGGCGGCT
ACACCAACACCCGCATCGAGAAGTACGAGGACGGCGGCGTGCTGCACGTGAGCTTCAGCTACCGCTACGA
GGCCGGCCGCGTGATCGGCGACTTCAAGGTGGTGGGCACCGGCTTCCCCGAGGACAGCGTGATCTTCACC
GACAAGATCATCCGCAGCAACGCCACCGTGGAGCACCTGCACCCCATGGGCGATAACGTGCTGGTGGGCA
GCTTCGCCCGCACCTTCAGCCTGCGCGACGGCGGCTACTACAGCTTCGTGGTGGACAGCCACATGCACTT
CAAGAGCGCCATCCACCCCAGCATCCTGCAGAACGGGGGCCCCATGTTCGCCTTCCGCCGCGTGGAGGAG
CTGCACAGCAACACCGAGCTGGGCATCGTGGAGTACCAGCACGCCTTCAAGACCCCGGATGCAGATGCCG
GTGAAGAAGGATCCGGCGCAACAAACTTCTCTCTGCTCAAACAAGCCGGCGACGTCGAAGAGAATCCTGG
GCCGGCCAAGTTGACCAGTGCCGTTCCGGTGCTCACCGCGCGCGACGTCGCCGGAGCGGTCGAGTTCTGG
ACCGACCGGCTCGGGTTCTCCCGGGACTTCGTGGAGGACGACTTCGCCGGTGTGGTCCGGGACGACGTGA
CCCTGTTCATCAGCGCGGTCCAGGACCAGGTGGTGCCGGACAACACCCTGGCCTGGGTGTGGGTGCGCGG
CCTGGACGAGCTGTACGCCGAGTGGTCGGAGGTCGTGTCCACGAACTTCCGGGACGCCTCCGGGCCGGCC
ATGACCGAGATCGGCGAGCAGCCGTGGGGGCGGGAGTTCGCCCTGCGCGACCCGGCCGGCAACTGCGTGC
ACTTCGTGGCCGAGGAGCAGGACTGAGAATTCGATATCAAGCTTATCGGTAATCAACCTCTGGATTACAA
AATTTGTGAAAGATTGACTGGTATTCTTAACTATGTTGCTCCTTTTACGCTATGTGGATACGCTGCTTTA
ATGCCTTTGTATCATGCTATTGCTTCCCGTATGGCTTTCATTTTCTCCTCCTTGTATAAATCCTGGTTGC
TGTCTCTTTATGAGGAGTTGTGGCCCGTTGTCAGGCAACGTGGCGTGGTGTGCACTGTGTTTGCTGACGC
AACCCCCACTGGTTGGGGCATTGCCACCACCTGTCAGCTCCTTTCCGGGACTTTCGCTTTCCCCCTCCCT
ATTGCCACGGCGGAACTCATCGCCGCCTGCCTTGCCCGCTGCTGGACAGGGGCTCGGCTGTTGGGCACTG
ACAATTCCGTGGTGTTGTCGGGGAAATCATCGTCCTTTCCTTGGCTGCTCGCCTGTGTTGCCACCTGGAT
TCTGCGCGGGACGTCCTTCTGCTACGTCCCTTCGGCCCTCAATCCAGCGGACCTTCCTTCCCGCGGCCTG
CTGCCGGCTCTGCGGCCTCTTCCGCGTCTTCGCCTTCGCCCTCAGACGAGTCGGATCTCCCTTTGGGCCG
CCTCCCCGCATCGATACCGTCGACCTCGAGACCTAGAAAAACATGGAGCAATCACAAGTAGCAATACAGC
AGCTACCAATGCTGATTGTGCCTGGCTAGAAGCACAAGAGGAGGAGGAGGTGGGTTTTCCAGTCACACCT
CAGGTACCTTTAAGACCAATGACTTACAAGGCAGCTGTAGATCTTAGCCACTTTTTAAAAGAAAAGGGGG
GACTGGAAGGGCTAATTCACTCCCAACGAAGACAAGATATCCTTGATCTGTGGATCTACCACACACAAGG
CTACTTCCCTGATTGGCAGAACTACACACCAGGGCCAGGGATCAGATATCCACTGACCTTTGGATGGTGC
TACAAGCTAGTACCAGTTGAGCAAGAGAAGGTAGAAGAAGCCAATGAAGGAGAGAACACCCGCTTGTTAC
ACCCTGTGAGCCTGCATGGGATGGATGACCCGGAGAGAGAAGTATTAGAGTGGAGGTTTGACAGCCGCCT
AGCATTTCATCACATGGCCCGAGAGCTGCATCCGGACTGTACTGGGTCTCTCTGGTTAGACCAGATCTGA
GCCTGGGAGCTCTCTGGCTAACTAGGGAACCCACTGCTTAAGCCTCAATAAAGCTTGCCTTGAGTGCTTC
AAGTAGTGTGTGCCCGTCTGTTGTGTGACTCTGGTAACTAGAGATCCCTCAGACCCTTTTAGTCAGTGTG
GAAAATCTCTAGCAGGGCCCGTTTAAACCCGCTGATCAGCCTCGACTGTGCCTTCTAGTTGCCAGCCATC
TGTTGTTTGCCCCTCCCCCGTGCCTTCCTTGACCCTGGAAGGTGCCACTCCCACTGTCCTTTCCTAATAA
AATGAGGAAATTGCATCGCATTGTCTGAGTAGGTGTCATTCTATTCTGGGGGGTGGGGTGGGGCAGGACA
GCAAGGGGGAGGATTGGGAAGACAATAGCAGGCATGCTGGGGATGCGGTGGGCTCTATGGCTTCTGAGGC
GGAAAGAACCAGCTGGGGCTCTAGGGGGTATCCCC
[124 nt withheld, positions 9696-9819]
C
[91 nt withheld, positions 9821-9911]
A
[49 nt withheld, positions 9913-9961]
CCTTTGACGTTGGAGTCCACGTTCTTT
[37 nt withheld, positions 9989-10025]
ACCCTATCTCGGTCTATTCTTTTGATTTATAAGGGATTTTGCCGATTTCGGCCTATTGGTTAAAAAATGA
GCTGATTTAACAAAAATTTAACGCGAATTAATTCTGTAGCTTGGCGTAATCATGGTCATAGCTGTTTCCT
GTGTGAAATTGTTATCCGCTCACAATTCCACACAACATACGAGCCGGAAGCATAAAGTGTAAAGCCTGGG
GTGCCTAATGAGTGAGCTAACTCACATTAATTGCGTTGCGCTCACTGCCCGCTTTCCAGTCGGGAAACCT
GTCGTGTCAGCTGCATTAATGAATCGGCCAACGCGCGGGGAGAGGCGGTTTGCGTATTGGGCGCTCTTCC
GCTTCCTCGCTCACTGACTCGCTGCGCTCGGTCGTTCGGCTGCGGCGAGCGGTATCAGCTCACTCAAAGG
CGGTAATACGGTTATCCACAGAATCAGGGGATAACGCAGGAAAGAACATGTGAGCAAAAGGCCAGCAAAA
GGCCAGGAACCGTAAAAAGGCCGCGTTGCTGGCGTTTTTCCATAGGCTCCGCCCCCCTGACGAGCATCAC
AAAAATCGACGCTCAAGTCAGAGGTGGCGAAACCCGACAGGACTATAAAGATACCAGGCGTTTCCCCCTG
GAAGCTCCCTCGTGCGCTCTCCTGTTCCGACCCTGCCGCTTACCGGATACCTGTCCGCCTTTCTCCCTTC
GGGAAGCGTGGCGCTTTCTCATAGCTCACGCTGTAGGTATCTCAGTTCGGTGTAGGTCGTTCGCTCCAAG
CTGGGCTGTGTGCACGAACCCCCCGTTCAGCCCGACCGCTGCGCCTTATCCGGTAACTATCGTCTT
Features (pLannotate 1.2.2; 30 found; start..end, strand, type, name):
    450..1310    -  CDS            AmpR: β-lactamase; bla; confers resistance to ampicillin, carbenicillin, and related antibiotics
   1311..1415    -  promoter       AmpR promoter: bla
   1474..1526    -  misc_feature   bom (fragment): basis of mobility region from pBR322
   1681..2060    +  enhancer       CMV enhancer: human cytomegalovirus immediate early enhancer
   2061..2260    +  promoter       CMV promoter: human cytomegalovirus (CMV) immediate early promoter
   2278..2458    +  LTR            5' LTR (truncated): truncated 5' long terminal repeat (LTR) from HIV-1
   2505..2630    +  misc_feature   HIV-1 Ψ: packaging signal of human immunodeficiency virus type 1
   2614..2977    +  CDS            HIV-1 gag (fragment): gag protein from human immunodeficiency virus 1; gag
   3123..3356    +  misc_feature   RRE: The Rev response element (RRE) of HIV-1 allows for Rev-dependent mRNA export from the nucleus to the cytoplasm.
   3733..3833    +  CDS            Rev (fragment): human immunodeficiency virus 1 (HIV-1) Rev protein; rev; enhances nuclear export of unspliced and incompletely spliced viral mRNAs
   3883..4000    +  misc_feature   cPPT/CTS: central polypurine tract and central termination sequence of HIV-1
   4110..4413    +  enhancer       CMV enhancer: human cytomegalovirus immediate early enhancer
   4414..4617    +  promoter       CMV promoter: human cytomegalovirus (CMV) immediate early promoter
   4751..5226    +  intron         β-globin intron: internally truncated intron from human β-globin
   5230..5280    +  CDS            HBB (fragment): HBB_COLGU - Experimental evidence at transcript level: Swiss-Prot protein existence level 2. Involved in oxygen transport from the lung to the various peripheral tissues. From Colobus guereza (Mantled guereza) (Eastern black-and-white colobus monkey).
   5290..5706    +  CDS            gag (truncated): truncated Moloney murine leukemia virus (MMLV) gag gene lacking the start codon
   6943..7638    +  CDS            TurboGFP: improved green fluorescent protein from Pontellina plumata (Evdokimov et al., 2006) mammalian codon-optimized
   7704..8076    +  CDS            BleoR (fragment): antibiotic-binding protein; Sh ble from Streptoalloteichus hindustanus; confers resistance to bleomycin, phleomycin, and Zeocin™
   8077..8098    +  misc_feature   MCS (fragment): pBluescript multiple cloning site
   8101..8689    +  misc_feature   WPRE: woodchuck hepatitis virus posttranscriptional regulatory element
   8626..9207    +  CDS            nef (fragment): NEF_HV1H2 - Experimental evidence at protein level: Swiss-Prot protein existence level 1. Extracellular Nef protein targets CD4(+) T-lymphocytes for apoptosis by interacting with CXCR4 surface receptors. From Human immunodeficiency virus type 1 group M subtype B (isolate HXB2) (HIV-1).
   9214..9394    +  LTR            5' LTR (truncated): truncated 5' long terminal repeat (LTR) from HIV-1
   9426..9650    +  polyA_signal   bGH poly(A) signal: bovine growth hormone polyadenylation signal
   9654..9675    +  promoter       SV40 promoter (fragment): SV40 enhancer and early promoter
   9696..10124   +  rep_origin     f1 ori (sequence partly withheld): f1 bacteriophage origin of replication; arrow indicates direction of (+) strand synthesis
  10172..10194   -  protein_bind   lac operator (fragment): The lac repressor binds to the lac operator to inhibit transcription in E. coli. This inhibition can be relieved by adding lactose or isopropyl-β-D-thiogalactopyranoside (IPTG). lac repressor encoded by lacI
  10198..10228   -  promoter       lac promoter: promoter for the E. coli lac operon
  10243..10264   -  protein_bind   CAP binding site: CAP binding activates transcription in the presence of cAMP. E. coli catabolite activator protein
  10277..10369   -  CDS            lacI (fragment): lac repressor; lacI; The lac repressor binds to the lac operator to inhibit transcription in E. coli. This inhibition can be relieved by adding lactose or isopropyl-β-D-thiogalactopyranoside (IPTG).
  10552..279     -  rep_origin     ori (across the origin): high-copy-number ColE1/pMB1/pBR322/pUC origin of replication
