[The description below was written by a language model from this plasmid's Addgene catalogue record and pLannotate feature annotations shown in this document.]
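Description:
pLV_CAG_Gag is a lentiviral transfer plasmid of about 10.9 kb, built on a pLenti backbone, for expressing the Gag polyprotein of Moloney murine leukemia virus in mammalian cells. It is maintained in bacteria through a high-copy ColE1/pUC-type origin and an ampicillin resistance gene, and it also carries an f1 origin and remnants of lac regulatory sequence. The HIV-1 elements follow a third-generation layout. A CMV enhancer/promoter replaces the U3 region upstream of a truncated 5' LTR so that the genomic RNA is produced without Tat. It is followed by the Ψ packaging signal with a partial HIV-1 gag fragment, the Rev response element for nuclear export, and the cPPT/CTS. A truncated 3' LTR and a bGH polyadenylation signal close the viral unit.

The catalogue lists the internal promoter as CAG. The automated annotation labels this region as a CMV enhancer and CMV promoter followed by a β-globin intron and a short globin fragment, so the two sources do not describe it identically. The MLV Gag open reading frame, taken from an earlier Gag-YFP plasmid and inserted by Gibson assembly, lies downstream. The feature caller marks only its first ~400 nt as "truncated gag", but the unannotated stretch before the next feature is long enough to hold the remainder of the coding sequence. TurboGFP and a bleomycin/Zeocin resistance gene follow, matching the listed GFP and Zeocin markers. The table does not annotate the elements linking these three reading frames. A WPRE sits before the 3' LTR to enhance transcript expression. The associated publication concerns engineered virus-like particles for live-cell transcriptomics, so the vector likely serves to make cells that stably produce MLV Gag, the structural protein that drives particle budding.
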