Addgene plasmid #212634: pLV_CAG_Gag
Purpose: Lentivirus vector to express MLV Gag
Depositing lab: Paul Blainey. Depositing organization: Broad Institute. Publication: Live-cell transcriptomics with engineered virus-like particles. Najia MA, Le A, Borrajo J, Pruett L, Tsai F, Ogi R, Huang JY, Griffith LG, Daley GQ, Blainey PC. Cell. 2026 Sep 1:S0092-8674(26)00932-3. doi: 10.1016/j.cell.2026.08.005. PubMed 42679822.
Backbone
  Vector backbone: pLenti
  Vector type: Mammalian Expression, Lentiviral
  Selectable markers: Zeocin ; GFP
Growth in bacteria
  Bacterial resistance: Ampicillin, 100 μg/mL
  Growth temperature: 30°C
  Growth strain: NEB Stable
  Copy number: High Copy
Gene/Insert
  Gene/Insert name: MLV Gag (UniProt ID: P03332)
  Species: MoMLV
  Entrez Gene: gag (a.k.a. MLVgp8)
  Promoter: CAG
  Cloning method: Gibson Cloning
  Sequencing primers: 5′ CGCAAATGGGCGGTAGGCGTG
Resource information
  A portion of this plasmid was derived from a plasmid made by: The MLV Gag ORF was cloned from MLV Gag-YFP (Addgene Plasmid #1813, a gift from Walther Mothes)
Terms and licenses: Academic/Nonprofit Terms; Industry Terms: Not Available to Industry
Depositor comments: Please visit https://doi.org/10.1101/2024.10.01.616098 for bioRxiv preprint.
How to cite: pLV_CAG_Gag was a gift from Paul Blainey (Addgene plasmid # 212634 ; http://n2t.net/addgene:212634 ; RRID:Addgene_212634)
